>Addgene plasmid #123233 | pCEP4-Q842-QES.i04.c05 | depositor full sequence | sequence record 235181 | pCEP4-Q842-QES.i04.c05 sequence 12724 bps
GCCACCATGCCAATGGGATCACTGCAGCCCTTGGCAACGCTGTACTTGCTTGGTATGCTTGTGGCATCTG
TTCTTGCTGTCGATAATTTGTGGGTCACAGTGTACTACGGAGTACCTGTATGGAAAGAGGCGGAAACTAC
TCTTTTTTGCGCGTCAGACGCAAAGGCATATGAGACTGAAAAGCATAATGTATGGGCTACCCATGCGTGC
GTGCCCACAGACCCCAACCCCCAAGAAATCCATCTGGAGAACGTTACTGAAGAATTTAATATGTGGAAGA
ATAATATGGTGGAACAGATGCATACGGACATTATCAGTCTGTGGGATCAGTCTCTGAAACCATGTGTTAA
ACTCACCGATCTCTGCGTAACCTTGGACTGTAATAACGTGACGAATAATGGAACTAGTGACATGAGGGAA
GAGATAAAGAATTGCTCCTTCAATATGACAACAGAATTGCGAGACAAGCGACAAAAAGTATATTCTCTGT
TCTACAAATTGGACCTGGTGCAGATAAATGAGGATCAAGGTAACAGCTCCAATAACAAGTATCGCCTGAT
AACTTGCAACACGTCTGCGATTACCCAAGCATGTCCTAAGATGACATTTGAACCCATTCCGATTCATTAT
TGCGCACCTGCAGGCTATGCTATCCTGAAGTGCAAAGATGAAGAGTTTAACGGGATCGGCCCGTGCAAAA
ACGTATCCACTGTCCAATGCACCCACGGTATTAAGCCTGTTGTGTCCACACAGCTCCTTCTCAATGGGTC
TCTGGCAGAGAAGGAGGTCAAAATAAGATGTGAAAATATAACGAACAACGCAAAACCTATCATTGTCCAA
CTGGTGAACCCAGTTAAAATCAATTGCACCCGACCTAATAATAATACGAGAAAGAGTATCCACATCGGCC
CAGGGCAGGCCTTCTACGCTACAGGCGATATAATCGGAGACATAAGACAGGCGCACTGCAATGTAAATCG
TACGGAATGGAATAATACTCTCCACCAGGTAGTTGAGCAGTTGCGAAAGCATTTTAATAAAACGATTAAC
TTTGCTAACTCAACCGGAGGGGACTTGGAAATAACAACACACTCATTCAATTGCGGGGGCGAATGGTTTT
ATTGTAACACGACTAACCTGTTTAATAGCACTTGGAACCATACGGCTAGTATGAACTCAACCGAATCCAA
TGACACAATCATCCTGCCCTGTCGAATAAAACAAATCATCAATATGTGGCAAAGAGTGGGCCAAGCAATG
TATGCACCCCCAATAAGAGGTGTCATAAGGTGTGAATCCAATATAACTGGGTTGATTCTTACTAGGGATG
GAGGAAACACGAACAGCACCCGAGAAACTTTCCGCCCAGGCGGGGGTGATATGAGGGATAATTGGCGATC
AGAACTTTACAAGTATAAGGTAGTTAAGATAGAACCCCTCGGCGTTGCTCCCACAAAAGCCAAGAGAAGG
GTTGTAGAACGCGAAAAGCGGGCCGTAGGGATTGGCGCTGTATTCATCGGATTTCTCGGAGCAGCTGGAT
CTACTATGGGTGCAGCTTCAATAACATTGACAGTTCAAGCCCGGCAACTCCTTTCAGGTATTGTACAGCA
GCAAAGTAACCTCCTGCAAGCGATTGAGGCTCAGCAGCATCTCCTGAAGCTTACGGTGTGGGGTATCAAA
CAGCTTCAAGCGCGGGTACTCGCGGTTGAGCGATACCTTAAGGACCAACAATTGCTTGGAATGTGGGGCT
GCAGCGGTAAACTTATATGTACAACATCTGTGCCGTGGAACAGTTCCTGGAGTAACAAATCACAAAATGA
GATTTGGGACAATATGACCTGGTTGCAGTGGGATAAAGAAATATCAAACTATACCCAGATCATTTACGAT
CTCTTGGAGGAGTCTCAAAACCAGCAGGAGAAAAACGAACAGGACCTCCTCGCATTGGATAAATGGGCCA
ATTTGTGGAACTGGTTTGACATATCTAACTGGCTTTGGTATATAAAGATATTCATCATGATTGTAGGGGG
TCTTATTGGTCTGAGGATAGTTTTCGCAGTCTTGTCAGTCATTAACCGAGTGCGGCAGGGTTATTCTCCC
TTGTCATTTCAAACTCACACTCCTAATCCGAGGGGACTGGATAGGCCTGAGCGAATAGAGGAAGAGGGCG
GTGAGCAAGACAAGAACCGGTCAATCAGGCTCGTGTCTGGTTTCCTGGCACTGGCGTGGGATGATCTGAG
GAGTCTTTGTCTTTTCTCATACCATCGGTTGCGCGACTTCATACTCATCGTCGCCAGGACCGTAGAACTT
TTGGGACATTCCTCCTTGAAGGGACTTCGGCTCGGATGGGAGGGATTGAAGTACTTGGGGAATCTGCTGA
GTTATTGGGGGCGGGAATTGCGAATCTCCGCCACAAATCTCTTGGATACGATTGCTATAGTAATAGCTGG
ATGGACGGATAGAGTAATCGAAATAGGGCAGCGCCTCTGTCGAGCATTTCTCAATATCCCCAGAAGAATA
AGGCAAGGATTTGAGCGCGCTCTGCTCTAGTAACTCGAGGCCGGCAAGGCCGGATCCAGACATGATAAGA
TACATTGATGAGTTTGGACAAACCACAACTAGAATGCAGTGAAAAAAATGCTTTATTTGTGAAATTTGTG
ATGCTATTGCTTTATTTGTAACCATTATAAGCTGCAATAAACAAGTTAACAACAACAATTGCATTCATTT
TATGTTTCAGGTTCAGGGGGAGGTGTGGGAGGTTTTTTAAAGCAAGTAAAACCTCTACAAATGTGGTATG
GCTGATTATGATCCGGCTGCCTCGCGCGTTTCGGTGATGACGGTGAAAACCTCTGACACATGCAGCTCCC
GGAGACGGTCACAGCTTGTCTGTAAGCGGATGCCGGGAGCAGACAAGCCCGTCAGGGCGCGTCAGCGGGT
GTTGGCGGGTGTCGGGGCGCAGCCATGAGGTCGACTCTAGAGGATCGATCCCCGCCCCGGACGAACTAAA
CCTGACTACGACATCTCTGCCCCTTCTTCGCGGGGCAGTGCATGTAATCCCTTCAGTTGGTTGGTACAAC
TTGCCAACTGGGCCCTGTTCCACATGTGACACGGGGGGGGACCAAACACAAAGGGGTTCTCTGACTGTAG
TTGACATCCTTATAAATGGATGTGCACATTTGCCAACACTGAGTGGCTTTCATCCTGGAGCAGACTTTGC
AGTCTGTGGACTGCAACACAACATTGCCTTTATGTGTAACTCTTGGCTGAAGCTCTTACACCAATGCTGG
GGGACATGTACCTCCCAGGGGCCCAGGAAGACTACGGGAGGCTACACCAACGTCAATCAGAGGGGCCTGT
GTAGCTACCGATAAGCGGACCCTCAAGAGGGCATTAGCAATAGTGTTTATAAGGCCCCCTTGTTAACCCT
AAACGGGTAGCATATGCTTCCCGGGTAGTAGTATATACTATCCAGACTAACCCTAATTCAATAGCATATG
TTACCCAACGGGAAGCATATGCTATCGAATTAGGGTTAGTAAAAGGGTCCTAAGGAACAGCGATATCTCC
CACCCCATGAGCTGTCACGGTTTTATTTACATGGGGTCAGGATTCCACGAGGGTAGTGAACCATTTTAGT
CACAAGGGCAGTGGCTGAAGATCAAGGAGCGGGCAGTGAACTCTCCTGAATCTTCGCCTGCTTCTTCATT
CTCCTTCGTTTAGCTAATAGAATAACTGCTGAGTTGTGAACAGTAAGGTGTATGTGAGGTGCTCGAAAAC
AAGGTTTCAGGTGACGCCCCCAGAATAAAATTTGGACGGGGGGTTCAGTGGTGGCATTGTGCTATGACAC
CAATATAACCCTCACAAACCCCTTGGGCAATAAATACTAGTGTAGGAATGAAACATTCTGAATATCTTTA
ACAATAGAAATCCATGGGGTGGGGACAAGCCGTAAAGACTGGATGTCCATCTCACACGAATTTATGGCTA
TGGGCAACACATAATCCTAGTGCAATATGATACTGGGGTTATTAAGATGTGTCCCAGGCAGGGACCAAGA
CAGGTGAACCATGTTGTTACACTCTATTTGTAACAAGGGGAAAGAGAGTGGACGCCGACAGCAGCGGACT
CCACTGGTTGTCTCTAACACCCCCGAAAATTAAACGGGGCTCCACGCCAATGGGGCCCATAAACAAAGAC
AAGTGGCCACTCTTTTTTTTGAAATTGTGGAGTGGGGGCACGCGTCAGCCCCCACACGCCGCCCTGCGGT
TTTGGACTGTAAAATAAGGGTGTAATAACTTGGCTGATTGTAACCCCGCTAACCACTGCGGTCAAACCAC
TTGCCCACAAAACCACTAATGGCACCCCGGGGAATACCTGCATAAGTAGGTGGGCGGGCCAAGATAGGGG
CGCGATTGCTGCGATCTGGAGGACAAATTACACACACTTGCGCCTGAGCGCCAAGCACAGGGTTGTTGGT
CCTCATATTCACGAGGTCGCTGAGAGCACGGTGGGCTAATGTTGCCATGGGTAGCATATACTACCCAAAT
ATCTGGATAGCATATGCTATCCTAATCTATATCTGGGTAGCATAGGCTATCCTAATCTATATCTGGGTAG
CATATGCTATCCTAATCTATATCTGGGTAGTATATGCTATCCTAATTTATATCTGGGTAGCATAGGCTAT
CCTAATCTATATCTGGGTAGCATATGCTATCCTAATCTATATCTGGGTAGTATATGCTATCCTAATCTGT
ATCCGGGTAGCATATGCTATCCTAATAGAGATTAGGGTAGTATATGCTATCCTAATTTATATCTGGGTAG
CATATACTACCCAAATATCTGGATAGCATATGCTATCCTAATCTATATCTGGGTAGCATATGCTATCCTA
ATCTATATCTGGGTAGCATAGGCTATCCTAATCTATATCTGGGTAGCATATGCTATCCTAATCTATATCT
GGGTAGTATATGCTATCCTAATTTATATCTGGGTAGCATAGGCTATCCTAATCTATATCTGGGTAGCATA
TGCTATCCTAATCTATATCTGGGTAGTATATGCTATCCTAATCTGTATCCGGGTAGCATATGCTATCCTC
ATGCATATACAGTCAGCATATGATACCCAGTAGTAGAGTGGGAGTGCTATCCTTTGCATATGCCGCCACC
TCCCAAGGGGGCGTGAATTTTCGCTGCTTGTCCTTTTCCTGCTGGTTGCTCCCATTCTTAGGTGAATTTA
AGGAGGCCAGGCTAAAGCCGTCGCATGTCTGATTGCTCACCAGGTAAATGTCGCTAATGTTTTCCAACGC
GAGAAGGTGTTGAGCGCGGAGCTGAGTGACGTGACAACATGGGTATGCCCAATTGCCCCATGTTGGGAGG
ACGAAAATGGTGACAAGACAGATGGCCAGAAATACACCAACAGCACGCATGATGTCTACTGGGGATTTAT
TCTTTAGTGCGGGGGAATACACGGCTTTTAATACGATTGAGGGCGTCTCCTAACAAGTTACATCACTCCT
GCCCTTCCTCACCCTCATCTCCATCACCTCCTTCATCTCCGTCATCTCCGTCATCACCCTCCGCGGCAGC
CCCTTCCACCATAGGTGGAAACCAGGGAGGCAAATCTACTCCATCGTCAAAGCTGCACACAGTCACCCTG
ATATTGCAGGTAGGAGCGGGCTTTGTCATAACAAGGTCCTTAATCGCATCCTTCAAAACCTCAGCAAATA
TATGAGTTTGTAAAAAGACCATGAAATAACAGACAATGGACTCCCTTAGCGGGCCAGGTTGTGGGCCGGG
TCCAGGGGCCATTCCAAAGGGGAGACGACTCAATGGTGTAAGACGACATTGTGGAATAGCAAGGGCAGTT
CCTCGCCTTAGGTTGTAAAGGGAGGTCTTACTACCTCCATATACGAACACACCGGCGACCCAAGTTCCTT
CGTCGGTAGTCCTTTCTACGTGACTCCTAGCCAGGAGAGCTCTTAAACCTTCTGCAATGTTCTCAAATTT
CGGGTTGGAACCTCCTTGACCACGATGCTTTCCAAACCACCCTCCTTTTTTGCGCCTGCCTCCATCACCC
TGACCCCGGGGTCCAGTGCTTGGGCCTTCTCCTGGGTCATCTGCGGGGCCCTGCTCTATCGCTCCCGGGG
GCACGTCAGGCTCACCATCTGGGCCACCTTCTTGGTGGTATTCAAAATAATCGGCTTCCCCTACAGGGTG
GAAAAATGGCCTTCTACCTGGAGGGGGCCTGCGCGGTGGAGACCCGGATGATGATGACTGACTACTGGGA
CTCCTGGGCCTCTTTTCTCCACGTCCACGACCTCTCCCCCTGGCTCTTTCACGACTTCCCCCCCTGGCTC
TTTCACGTCCTCTACCCCGGCGGCCTCCACTACCTCCTCGACCCCGGCCTCCACTACCTCCTCGACCCCG
GCCTCCACTGCCTCCTCGACCCCGGCCTCCACCTCCTGCTCCTGCCCCTCCTGCTCCTGCCCCTCCTCCT
GCTCCTGCCCCTCCTGCCCCTCCTGCTCCTGCCCCTCCTGCCCCTCCTGCTCCTGCCCCTCCTGCCCCTC
CTGCTCCTGCCCCTCCTGCCCCTCCTCCTGCTCCTGCCCCTCCTGCCCCTCCTCCTGCTCCTGCCCCTCC
TGCCCCTCCTGCTCCTGCCCCTCCTGCCCCTCCTGCTCCTGCCCCTCCTGCCCCTCCTGCTCCTGCCCCT
CCTGCTCCTGCCCCTCCTGCTCCTGCCCCTCCTGCTCCTGCCCCTCCTGCCCCTCCTGCCCCTCCTCCTG
CTCCTGCCCCTCCTGCTCCTGCCCCTCCTGCCCCTCCTGCCCCTCCTGCTCCTGCCCCTCCTCCTGCTCC
TGCCCCTCCTGCCCCTCCTGCCCCTCCTCCTGCTCCTGCCCCTCCTGCCCCTCCTCCTGCTCCTGCCCCT
CCTCCTGCTCCTGCCCCTCCTGCCCCTCCTGCCCCTCCTCCTGCTCCTGCCCCTCCTGCCCCTCCTCCTG
CTCCTGCCCCTCCTCCTGCTCCTGCCCCTCCTGCCCCTCCTGCCCCTCCTCCTGCTCCTGCCCCTCCTCC
TGCTCCTGCCCCTCCTGCCCCTCCTGCCCCTCCTGCCCCTCCTCCTGCTCCTGCCCCTCCTCCTGCTCCT
GCCCCTCCTGCTCCTGCCCCTCCCGCTCCTGCTCCTGCTCCTGTTCCACCGTGGGTCCCTTTGCAGCCAA
TGCAACTTGGACGTTTTTGGGGTCTCCGGACACCATCTCTATGTCTTGGCCCTGATCCTGAGCCGCCCGG
GGCTCCTGGTCTTCCGCCTCCTCGTCCTCGTCCTCTTCCCCGTCCTCGTCCATGGTTATCACCCCCTCTT
CTTTGAGGTCCACTGCCGCCGGAGCCTTCTGGTCCAGATGTGTCTCCCTTCTCTCCTAGGCCATTTCCAG
GTCCTGTACCTGGCCCCTCGTCAGACATGATTCACACTAAAAGAGATCAATAGACATCTTTATTAGACGA
CGCTCAGTGAATACAGGGAGTGCAGACTCCTGCCCCCTCCAACAGCCCCCCCACCCTCATCCCCTTCATG
GTCGCTGTCAGACAGATCCAGGTCTGAAAATTCCCCATCCTCCGAACCATCCTCGTCCTCATCACCAATT
ACTCGCAGCCCGGAAAACTCCCGCTGAACATCCTCAAGATTTGCGTCCTGAGCCTCAAGCCAGGCCTCAA
ATTCCTCGTCCCCCTTTTTGCTGGACGGTAGGGATGGGGATTCTCGGGACCCCTCCTCTTCCTCTTCAAG
GTCACCAGACAGAGATGCTACTGGGGCAACGGAAGAAAAGCTGGGTGCGGCCTGTGAGGATCAGCTTATC
GATGATAAGCTGTCAAACATGAGAATTCTTGAAGACGAAAGGGCCTCGTGATACGCCTATTTTTATAGGT
TAATGTCATGATAATAATGGTTTCTTAGACGTCAGGTGGCACTTTTCGGGGAAATGTGCGCGGAACCCCT
ATTTGTTTATTTTTCTAAATACATTCAAATATGTATCCGCTCATGAGACAATAACCCTGATAAATGCTTC
AATAATATTGAAAAAGGAAGAGTATGAGTATTCAACATTTCCGTGTCGCCCTTATTCCCTTTTTTGCGGC
ATTTTGCCTTCCTGTTTTTGCTCACCCAGAAACGCTGGTGAAAGTAAAAGATGCTGAAGATCAGTTGGGT
GCACGAGTGGGTTACATCGAACTGGATCTCAACAGCGGTAAGATCCTTGAGAGTTTTCGCCCCGAAGAAC
GTTTTCCAATGATGAGCACTTTTAAAGTTCTGCTATGTGGCGCGGTATTATCCCGTGTTGACGCCGGGCA
AGAGCAACTCGGTCGCCGCATACACTATTCTCAGAATGACTTGGTTGAGTACTCACCAGTCACAGAAAAG
CATCTTACGGATGGCATGACAGTAAGAGAATTATGCAGTGCTGCCATAACCATGAGTGATAACACTGCGG
CCAACTTACTTCTGACAACGATCGGAGGACCGAAGGAGCTAACCGCTTTTTTGCACAACATGGGGGATCA
TGTAACTCGCCTTGATCGTTGGGAACCGGAGCTGAATGAAGCCATACCAAACGACGAGCGTGACACCACG
ATGCCTGCAGCAATGGCAACAACGTTGCGCAAACTATTAACTGGCGAACTACTTACTCTAGCTTCCCGGC
AACAATTAATAGACTGGATGGAGGCGGATAAAGTTGCAGGACCACTTCTGCGCTCGGCCCTTCCGGCTGG
CTGGTTTATTGCTGATAAATCTGGAGCCGGTGAGCGTGGGTCTCGCGGTATCATTGCAGCACTGGGGCCA
GATGGTAAGCCCTCCCGTATCGTAGTTATCTACACGACGGGGAGTCAGGCAACTATGGATGAACGAAATA
GACAGATCGCTGAGATAGGTGCCTCACTGATTAAGCATTGGTAACTGTCAGACCAAGTTTACTCATATAT
ACTTTAGATTGATTTAAAACTTCATTTTTAATTTAAAAGGATCTAGGTGAAGATCCTTTTTGATAATCTC
ATGACCAAAATCCCTTAACGTGAGTTTTCGTTCCACTGAGCGTCAGACCCCGTAGAAAAGATCAAAGGAT
CTTCTTGAGATCCTTTTTTTCTGCGCGTAATCTGCTGCTTGCAAACAAAAAAACCACCGCTACCAGCGGT
GGTTTGTTTGCCGGATCAAGAGCTACCAACTCTTTTTCCGAAGGTAACTGGCTTCAGCAGAGCGCAGATA
CCAAATACTGTCCTTCTAGTGTAGCCGTAGTTAGGCCACCACTTCAAGAACTCTGTAGCACCGCCTACAT
ACCTCGCTCTGCTAATCCTGTTACCAGTGGCTGCTGCCAGTGGCGATAAGTCGTGTCTTACCGGGTTGGA
CTCAAGACGATAGTTACCGGATAAGGCGCAGCGGTCGGGCTGAACGGGGGGTTCGTGCACACAGCCCAGC
TTGGAGCGAACGACCTACACCGAACTGAGATACCTACAGCGTGAGCTATGAGAAAGCGCCACGCTTCCCG
AAGGGAGAAAGGCGGACAGGTATCCGGTAAGCGGCAGGGTCGGAACAGGAGAGCGCACGAGGGAGCTTCC
AGGGGGAAACGCCTGGTATCTTTATAGTCCTGTCGGGTTTCGCCACCTCTGACTTGAGCGTCGATTTTTG
TGATGCTCGTCAGGGGGGCGGAGCCTATGGAAAAACGCCAGCAACGCGGCCTTTTTACGGTTCCTGGCCT
TTTGCTGGCCTTGAAGCTGTCCCTGATGGTCGTCATCTACCTGCCTGGACAGCATGGCCTGCAACGCGGG
CATCCCGATGCCGCCGGAAGCGAGAAGAATCATAATGGGGAAGGCCATCCAGCCTCGCGTCGCGAACGCC
AGCAAGACGTAGCCCAGCGCGTCGGCCCCGAGATGCGCCGCGTGCGGCTGCTGGAGATGGCGGACGCGAT
GGATATGTTCTGCCAAGGGTTGGTTTGCGCATTCACAGTTCTCCGCAAGAATTGATTGGCTCCAATTCTT
GGAGTGGTGAATCCGTTAGCGAGGTGCCGCCCTGCTTCATCCCCGTGGCCCGTTGCTCGCGTTTGCTGGC
GGTGTCCCCGGAAGAAATATATTTGCATGTCTTTAGTTCTATGATGACACAAACCCCGCCCAGCGTCTTG
TCATTGGCGAATTCGAACACGCAGATGCAGTCGGGGCGGCGCGGTCCGAGGTCCACTTCGCATATTAAGG
TGACGCGTGTGGCCTCGAACACCGAGCGACCCTGCAGCGACCCGCTTAACAGCGTCAACAGCGTGCCGCA
GATCCCGGGGGGCAATGAGATATGAAAAAGCCTGAACTCACCGCGACGTCTGTCGAGAAGTTTCTGATCG
AAAAGTTCGACAGCGTCTCCGACCTGATGCAGCTCTCGGAGGGCGAAGAATCTCGTGCTTTCAGCTTCGA
TGTAGGAGGGCGTGGATATGTCCTGCGGGTAAATAGCTGCGCCGATGGTTTCTACAAAGATCGTTATGTT
TATCGGCACTTTGCATCGGCCGCGCTCCCGATTCCGGAAGTGCTTGACATTGGGGAATTCAGCGAGAGCC
TGACCTATTGCATCTCCCGCCGTGCACAGGGTGTCACGTTGCAAGACCTGCCTGAAACCGAACTGCCCGC
TGTTCTGCAGCCGGTCGCGGAGGCCATGGATGCGATCGCTGCGGCCGATCTTAGCCAGACGAGCGGGTTC
GGCCCATTCGGACCGCAAGGAATCGGTCAATACACTACATGGCGTGATTTCATATGCGCGATTGCTGATC
CCCATGTGTATCACTGGCAAACTGTGATGGACGACACCGTCAGTGCGTCCGTCGCGCAGGCTCTCGATGA
GCTGATGCTTTGGGCCGAGGACTGCCCCGAAGTCCGGCACCTCGTGCACGCGGATTTCGGCTCCAACAAT
GTCCTGACGGACAATGGCCGCATAACAGCGGTCATTGACTGGAGCGAGGCGATGTTCGGGGATTCCCAAT
ACGAGGTCGCCAACATCTTCTTCTGGAGGCCGTGGTTGGCTTGTATGGAGCAGCAGACGCGCTACTTCGA
GCGGAGGCATCCGGAGCTTGCAGGATCGCCGCGGCTCCGGGCGTATATGCTCCGCATTGGTCTTGACCAA
CTCTATCAGAGCTTGGTTGACGGCAATTTCGATGATGCAGCTTGGGCGCAGGGTCGATGCGACGCAATCG
TCCGATCCGGAGCCGGGACTGTCGGGCGTACACAAATCGCCCGCAGAAGCGCGGCCGTCTGGACCGATGG
CTGTGTAGAAGTACTCGCCGATAGTGGAAACCGACGCCCCAGCACTCGTCCGGATCGGGAGATGGGGGAG
GCTAACTGAAACACGGAAGGAGACAATACCGGAAGGAACCCGCGCTATGACGGCAATAAAAAGACAGAAT
AAAACGCACGGGTGTTGGGTCGTTTGTTCATAAACGCGGGGTTCGGTCCCAGGGCTGGCACTCTGTCGAT
ACCCCACCGAGACCCCATTGGGGCCAATACGCCCGCGTTTCTTCCTTTTCCCCACCCCACCCCCCAAGTT
CGGGTGAAGGCCCAGGGCTCGCAGCCAACGTCGGGGCGGCAGGCCCTGCCATAGCCACTGGCCCCGTGGG
TTAGGGACGGGGTCCCCCATGGGGAATGGTTTATGGTTCGTGGGGGTTATTATTTTGGGCGTTGCGTGGG
GTCAGGTCCACGACTGGACTGAGCAGACAGACCCATGGTTTTTGGATGGCCTGGGCATGGACCGCATGTA
CTGGCGCGACACGAACACCGGGCGTCTGTGGCTGCCAAACACCCCCGACCCCCAAAAACCACCGCGCGGA
TTTCTGGCGTGCCAAGCTAGTCGACCAATTCTCATGTTTGACAGCTTATCATCGCAGATCCGGGCAACGT
TGTTGCCATTGCTGCAGGCGCAGAACTGGTAGGTATGGAAGATCTATACATTGAATCAATATTGGCAATT
AGCCATATTAGTCATTGGTTATATAGCATAAATCAATATTGGCTATTGGCCATTGCATACGTTGTATCTA
TATCATAATATGTACATTTATATTGGCTCATGTCCAATATGACCGCCATGTTGACATTGATTATTGACTA
GTTATTAATAGTAATCAATTACGGGGTCATTAGTTCATAGCCCATATATGGAGTTCCGCGTTACATAACT
TACGGTAAATGGCCCGCCTGGCTGACCGCCCAACGACCCCCGCCCATTGACGTCAATAATGACGTATGTT
CCCATAGTAACGCCAATAGGGACTTTCCATTGACGTCAATGGGTGGAGTATTTACGGTAAACTGCCCACT
TGGCAGTACATCAAGTGTATCATATGCCAAGTCCGCCCCCTATTGACGTCAATGACGGTAAATGGCCCGC
CTGGCATTATGCCCAGTACATGACCTTACGGGACTTTCCTACTTGGCAGTACATCTACGTATTAGTCATC
GCTATTACCATGGTGATGCGGTTTTGGCAGTACACCAATGGGCGTGGATAGCGGTTTGACTCACGGGGAT
TTCCAAGTCTCCACCCCATTGACGTCAATGGGAGTTTGTTTTGGCACCAAAATCAACGGGACTTTCCAAA
ATGTCGTAATAACCCCGCCCCGTTGACGCAAATGGGCGGTAGGCGTGTACGGTGGGAGGTCTATATAAGC
AGAGCTCGTTTAGTGAACCGTCAGATCTCTAGAAGCTGGGTACCAGCTGCTAGC
Features (pLannotate 1.2.2; 22 found; start..end, strand, type, name):
     46..2547    +  CDS            env: ENV_HV1Y2 - Experimental evidence at protein level: Swiss-Prot protein existence level 1. [Transmembrane protein gp41]: Acts as a class I viral fusion protein. Under the current model, the protein has at least 3 conformational states: pre-fusion native state, pre-hairpin intermediate state, and post-fusion hairpin state. During fusion of viral and target intracellular membranes, the coiled coil regions (heptad repeats) assume a trimer-of-hairpins structure, positioning the fusion peptide in close proximity to the C-terminal region of the ectodomain. The formation of this structure appears to d
   2573..2707    -  polyA_signal   SV40 poly(A) signal: SV40 polyadenylation signal
   2730..2813    -  CDS            large T antigen (fragment): large T antigen from SV40 (simian virus 40)
   2816..2856    +  CDS            rop (fragment): Rop protein, which maintains plasmids at low copy number; rop
   2968..2986    -  misc_feature   MCS (fragment): pUC18/19 multiple cloning site
   3432..5221    -  rep_origin     oriP: Epstein-Barr virus oriP replication origin (Yates et al., 2000)
   5222..5440    -  CDS            gL (fragment): GL_EBVB9 - Experimental evidence at protein level: Swiss-Prot protein existence level 1. The heterodimer glycoprotein H-glycoprotein L is required for the fusion of viral and plasma membranes leading to virus entry into the host cell. Acts as a functional inhibitor of gH and maintains gH in an inhibited form. Upon binding to host integrins, gL dissociates from gH leading to activation of the viral fusion glycoproteins gB and gH. Fusion of EBV with B-lymphocytes requires the additional receptor- binding protein gp42, which forms a complex with gH/gL. The heterodimer gH/gL targets also host EPHA
   5523..7448    -  CDS            EBNA1: Epstein-Barr nuclear antigen 1, also known as EBNA-1 crucial for latent viral infection, and for episomal amplification of vectors containing the oriP origin (Okita et al., 2013)
   7486..7830    -  CDS            BRRF2_EBVB9 (fragment): Protein inferred from homology: Swiss-Prot protein existence level 3. From Epstein-Barr virus (strain B95-8) (HHV-4) (Human herpesvirus 4).
   7833..7856    -  promoter       tet promoter (fragment): E. coli promoter for tetracycline efflux protein gene
   7969..8073    +  promoter       AmpR promoter: bla
   8074..8934    +  CDS            AmpR: β-lactamase; bla; confers resistance to ampicillin, carbenicillin, and related antibiotics
   9105..9693    +  rep_origin     ori: high-copy-number ColE1/pMB1/pBR322/pUC origin of replication
   9739..9897    -  CDS            TcR (fragment): tetracycline efflux protein; tet; confers resistance to tetracycline
  10018..10218   -  CDS            MDV035 (fragment): UL24_GAHVM - Protein inferred from homology: Swiss-Prot protein existence level 3. May play a role in the dispersal of host nucleolin from the nucleolus throughout the nucleus leading to a decrease in ribosome biogenesis. From Gallid herpesvirus 2 (strain Chicken/Md5/ATCC VR-987) (GaHV-2) (Marek's disease herpesvirus type 1).
  10207..10269   +  promoter       Mini-TK promoter: minimal herpes simplex virus (HSV) thymidine kinase promoter
  10312..11349   +  CDS            HygR: hygromycin B phosphotransferase confers resistance to hygromycin
  11391..11439   +  polyA_signal   HSV TK poly(A) signal: herpes simplex virus thymidine kinase polyadenylation signal (Cole and Stacy, 1985)
  11639..11863   +  CDS            gH (fragment): GH_HHV11 - Experimental evidence at protein level: Swiss-Prot protein existence level 1. The heterodimer glycoprotein H-glycoprotein L is required for the fusion of viral and plasma membranes leading to virus entry into the host cell. Following initial binding to host receptor, membrane fusion is mediated by the fusion machinery composed of gB and the heterodimer gH/gL. May also be involved in the fusion between the virion envelope and the outer nuclear membrane during virion morphogenesis. From Human herpesvirus 1 (strain 17) (HHV-1) (Human herpes simplex virus 1).
  11894..11919   -  CDS            bla(M) (fragment): β-lactamase lacking the signal sequence; bla(M); allows cytosolic expression of β-lactamase
  12093..12472   +  enhancer       CMV enhancer: human cytomegalovirus immediate early enhancer
  12474..12673   +  promoter       CMV promoter: human cytomegalovirus (CMV) immediate early promoter
