[The description below was written by a language model from this plasmid's Addgene catalogue record and pLannotate feature annotations shown in this document.]
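Description:
pCEP4-Q842-QES.i04.c05 is a mammalian expression plasmid built on the Invitrogen pCEP4 episomal backbone, about 12.7 kb in total. It carries a codon-optimized synthetic gene for the full-length envelope glycoprotein (Env, gp160) of the HIV-1 isolate Q842.d12. In E. coli it is maintained through a high-copy ColE1/pUC-type origin with ampicillin selection from the β-lactamase gene. In mammalian cells the Epstein-Barr virus oriP origin and the EBNA1 coding sequence allow the plasmid to replicate and persist as an extrachromosomal episome in permissive primate cells. A hygromycin B phosphotransferase cassette, driven by an HSV thymidine kinase promoter and ended by the TK polyadenylation signal, provides drug selection. Several short annotated fragments, including herpesvirus gL, gH, BRRF2 and UL24-like pieces and bits of rop, TcR and SV40 large T antigen, are most likely non-functional remnants flanking the EBV, HSV TK and SV40 backbone segments.

The Env insert (about 2.55 kb) was cloned between NheI and XhoI sites, downstream of the human CMV immediate-early enhancer and promoter and upstream of an SV40 polyadenylation signal. A CD5 leader peptide is fused at the N terminus, a secretory signal commonly used to direct Env into the secretory pathway. This "QES" variant carries eight substitutions: P124D, F223Y, R557Q, I595M, I181L, V208M, T283P and F382W. It is recorded as having enhanced binding to PG16, a broadly neutralizing antibody. The construct comes from work on conformational engineering of Env guided by mutational tolerance in the CD4- and PG16-bound states. It is suited to expressing the engineered Env in mammalian cells for antibody- and receptor-binding studies.
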