Addgene plasmid #123233: pCEP4-Q842-QES.i04.c05
Purpose: Mammalian expression plasmid for Env from the Q842.d12 HIV-1 isolate; QES mutant with enhanced binding to PG16
Depositing lab: Erik Procko. Depositing organization: University of Illinois at Urbana-Champaign. Publication: Conformational engineering of HIV-1 Env based on mutational tolerance in the CD4 and PG16 bound states. Heredia JD, Park J, Choi H, Gill KS, Procko E. J Virol. 2019 Mar 20. pii: JVI.00219-19. doi: 10.1128/JVI.00219-19. PubMed 30894475.
Backbone
  Vector backbone: pCEP4
  Backbone manufacturer: Invitrogen
  Backbone size w/o insert (bp): 10393
  Total vector size (bp): 12724
  Vector type: Mammalian Expression
  Selectable markers: Hygromycin
Growth in bacteria
  Bacterial resistance: Ampicillin, 100 μg/mL
  Growth temperature: 37°C
  Growth strain: DH5alpha
  Copy number: High Copy
Gene/Insert
  Gene/Insert name: HIV-1 (Q842.d12) Env (alt names: gp160; Env)
  Species: Human immunodeficiency virus 1
  Insert size (bp): 2553
  Mutation: Codon-optimized synthetic gene; Mutations P124D, F223Y, R557Q, I595M, I181L, V208M, T283P, F382W
  GenBank ID: AAM66242.1
  Promoter: CMV
  Tag / fusion protein: CD5 leader peptide (N terminal on insert)
  Cloning method: Restriction Enzyme; 5′ cloning site NheI (not destroyed); 3′ cloning site XhoI (not destroyed)
  Sequencing primers: 5′ CMV_fwd; 3′ EBV_rev
Terms and licenses: Academic/Nonprofit Terms; Industry Terms: Not Available to Industry
How to cite: pCEP4-Q842-QES.i04.c05 was a gift from Erik Procko (Addgene plasmid # 123233 ; http://n2t.net/addgene:123233 ; RRID:Addgene_123233)
