>Addgene plasmid #123233 | pCEP4-Q842-QES.i04.c05 | addgene partial sequence | sequence record 240380 | Addgene Partial NGS Result
CCAATGCAACTTGGACGTTTTTGGGGTCTCCGGACACCATCTCTATGTCTTGGCCCTGATCCTGAGCCGC
CCGGGGCTCCTGGTCTTCCGCCTCCTCGTCCTCGTCCTCTTCCCCGTCCTCGTCCATGGTTATCACCCCC
TCTTCTTTGAGGTCCACTGCCGCCGGAGCCTTCTGGTCCAGATGTGTCTCCCTTCTCTCCTAGGCCATTT
CCAGGTCCTGTACCTGGCCCCTCGTCAGACATGATTCACACTAAAAGAGATCAATAGACATCTTTATTAG
ACGACGCTCAGTGAATACAGGGAGTGCAGACTCCTGCCCCCTCCAACAGCCCCCCCACCCTCATCCCCTT
CATGGTCGCTGTCAGACAGATCCAGGTCTGAAAATTCCCCATCCTCCGAACCATCCTCGTCCTCATCACC
AATTACTCGCAGCCCGGAAAACTCCCGCTGAACATCCTCAAGATTTGCGTCCTGAGCCTCAAGCCAGGCC
TCAAATTCCTCGTCCCCCTTTTTGCTGGACGGTAGGGATGGGGATTCTCGGGACCCCTCCTCTTCCTCTT
CAAGGTCACCAGACAGAGATGCTACTGGGGCAACGGAAGAAAAGCTGGGTGCGGCCTGTGAGGATCAGCT
TATCGATGATAAGCTGTCAAACATGAGAATTCTTGAAGACGAAAGGGCCTCGTGATACGCCTATTTTTAT
AGGTTAATGTCATGATAATAATGGTTTCTTAGACGTCAGGTGGCACTTTTCGGGGAAATGTGCGCGGAAC
CCCTATTTGTTTATTTTTCTAAATACATTCAAATATGTATCCGCTCATGAGACAATAACCCTGATAAATG
CTTCAATAATATTGAAAAAGGAAGAGTATGAGTATTCAACATTTCCGTGTCGCCCTTATTCCCTTTTTTG
CGGCATTTTGCCTTCCTGTTTTTGCTCACCCAGAAACGCTGGTGAAAGTAAAAGATGCTGAAGATCAGTT
GGGTGCACGAGTGGGTTACATCGAACTGGATCTCAACAGCGGTAAGATCCTTGAGAGTTTTCGCCCCGAA
GAACGTTTTCCAATGATGAGCACTTTTAAAGTTCTGCTATGTGGCGCGGTATTATCCCGTGTTGACGCCG
GGCAAGAGCAACTCGGTCGCCGCATACACTATTCTCAGAATGACTTGGTTGAGTACTCACCAGTCACAGA
AAAGCATCTTACGGATGGCATGACAGTAAGAGAATTATGCAGTGCTGCCATAACCATGAGTGATAACACT
GCGGCCAACTTACTTCTGACAACGATCGGAGGACCGAAGGAGCTAACCGCTTTTTTGCACAACATGGGGG
ATCATGTAACTCGCCTTGATCGTTGGGAACCGGAGCTGAATGAAGCCATACCAAACGACGAGCGTGACAC
CACGATGCCTGCAGCAATGGCAACAACGTTGCGCAAACTATTAACTGGCGAACTACTTACTCTAGCTTCC
CGGCAACAATTAATAGACTGGATGGAGGCGGATAAAGTTGCAGGACCACTTCTGCGCTCGGCCCTTCCGG
CTGGCTGGTTTATTGCTGATAAATCTGGAGCCGGTGAGCGTGGGTCTCGCGGTATCATTGCAGCACTGGG
GCCAGATGGTAAGCCCTCCCGTATCGTAGTTATCTACACGACGGGGAGTCAGGCAACTATGGATGAACGA
AATAGACAGATCGCTGAGATAGGTGCCTCACTGATTAAGCATTGGTAACTGTCAGACCAAGTTTACTCAT
ATATACTTTAGATTGATTTAAAACTTCATTTTTAATTTAAAAGGATCTAGGTGAAGATCCTTTTTGATAA
TCTCATGACCAAAATCCCTTAACGTGAGTTTTCGTTCCACTGAGCGTCAGACCCCGTAGAAAAGATCAAA
GGATCTTCTTGAGATCCTTTTTTTCTGCGCGTAATCTGCTGCTTGCAAACAAAAAAACCACCGCTACCAG
CGGTGGTTTGTTTGCCGGATCAAGAGCTACCAACTCTTTTTCCGAAGGTAACTGGCTTCAGCAGAGCGCA
GATACCAAATACTGTCCTTCTAGTGTAGCCGTAGTTAGGCCACCACTTCAAGAACTCTGTAGCACCGCCT
ACATACCTCGCTCTGCTAATCCTGTTACCAGTGGCTGCTGCCAGTGGCGATAAGTCGTGTCTTACCGGGT
TGGACTCAAGACGATAGTTACCGGATAAGGCGCAGCGGTCGGGCTGAACGGGGGGTTCGTGCACACAGCC
CAGCTTGGAGCGAACGACCTACACCGAACTGAGATACCTACAGCGTGAGCTATGAGAAAGCGCCACGCTT
CCCGAAGGGAGAAAGGCGGACAGGTATCCGGTAAGCGGCAGGGTCGGAACAGGAGAGCGCACGAGGGAGC
TTCCAGGGGGAAACGCCTGGTATCTTTATAGTCCTGTCGGGTTTCGCCACCTCTGACTTGAGCGTCGATT
TTTGTGATGCTCGTCAGGGGGGCGGAGCCTATGGAAAAACGCCAGCAACGCGGCCTTTTTACGGTTCCTG
GCCTTTTGCTGGCCTTGAAGCTGTCCCTGATGGTCGTCATCTACCTGCCTGGACAGCATGGCCTGCAACG
CGGGCATCCCGATGCCGCCGGAAGCGAGAAGAATCATAATGGGGAAGGCCATCCAGCCTCGCGTCGCGAA
CGCCAGCAAGACGTAGCCCAGCGCGTCGGCCCCGAGATGCGCCGCGTGCGGCTGCTGGAGATGGCGGACG
CGATGGATATGTTCTGCCAAGGGTTGGTTTGCGCATTCACAGTTCTCCGCAAGAATTGATTGGCTCCAAT
TCTTGGAGTGGTGAATCCGTTAGCGAGGTGCCGCCCTGCTTCATCCCCGTGGCCCGTTGCTCGCGTTTGC
TGGCGGTGTCCCCGGAAGAAATATATTTGCATGTCTTTAGTTCTATGATGACACAAACCCCGCCCAGCGT
CTTGTCATTGGCGAATTCGAACACGCAGATGCAGTCGGGGCGGCGCGGTCCGAGGTCCACTTCGCATATT
AAGGTGACGCGTGTGGCCTCGAACACCGAGCGACCCTGCAGCGACCCGCTTAACAGCGTCAACAGCGTGC
CGCAGATCCCGGGGGGCAATGAGATATGAAAAAGCCTGAACTCACCGCGACGTCTGTCGAGAAGTTTCTG
ATCGAAAAGTTCGACAGCGTCTCCGACCTGATGCAGCTCTCGGAGGGCGAAGAATCTCGTGCTTTCAGCT
TCGATGTAGGAGGGCGTGGATATGTCCTGCGGGTAAATAGCTGCGCCGATGGTTTCTACAAAGATCGTTA
TGTTTATCGGCACTTTGCATCGGCCGCGCTCCCGATTCCGGAAGTGCTTGACATTGGGGAATTCAGCGAG
AGCCTGACCTATTGCATCTCCCGCCGTGCACAGGGTGTCACGTTGCAAGACCTGCCTGAAACCGAACTGC
CCGCTGTTCTGCAGCCGGTCGCGGAGGCCATGGATGCGATCGCTGCGGCCGATCTTAGCCAGACGAGCGG
GTTCGGCCCATTCGGACCGCAAGGAATCGGTCAATACACTACATGGCGTGATTTCATATGCGCGATTGCT
GATCCCCATGTGTATCACTGGCAAACTGTGATGGACGACACCGTCAGTGCGTCCGTCGCGCAGGCTCTCG
ATGAGCTGATGCTTTGGGCCGAGGACTGCCCCGAAGTCCGGCACCTCGTGCACGCGGATTTCGGCTCCAA
CAATGTCCTGACGGACAATGGCCGCATAACAGCGGTCATTGACTGGAGCGAGGCGATGTTCGGGGATTCC
CAATACGAGGTCGCCAACATCTTCTTCTGGAGGCCGTGGTTGGCTTGTATGGAGCAGCAGACGCGCTACT
TCGAGCGGAGGCATCCGGAGCTTGCAGGATCGCCGCGGCTCCGGGCGTATATGCTCCGCATTGGTCTTGA
CCAACTCTATCAGAGCTTGGTTGACGGCAATTTCGATGATGCAGCTTGGGCGCAGGGTCGATGCGACGCA
ATCGTCCGATCCGGAGCCGGGACTGTCGGGCGTACACAAATCGCCCGCAGAAGCGCGGCCGTCTGGACCG
ATGGCTGTGTAGAAGTACTCGCCGATAGTGGAAACCGACGCCCCAGCACTCGTCCGGATCGGGAGATGGG
GGAGGCTAACTGAAACACGGAAGGAGACAATACCGGAAGGAACCCGCGCTATGACGGCAATAAAAAGACA
GAATAAAACGCACGGGTGTTGGGTCGTTTGTTCATAAACGCGGGGTTCGGTCCCAGGGCTGGCACTCTGT
CGATACCCCACCGAGACCCCATTGGGGCCAATACGCCCGCGTTTCTTCCTTTTCCCCACCCCACCCCCCA
AGTTCGGGTGAAGGCCCAGGGCTCGCAGCCAACGTCGGGGCGGCAGGCCCTGCCATAGCCACTGGCCCCG
TGGGTTAGGGACGGGGTCCCCCATGGGGAATGGTTTATGGTTCGTGGGGGTTATTATTTTGGGCGTTGCG
TGGGGTCAGGTCCACGACTGGACTGAGCAGACAGACCCATGGTTTTTGGATGGCCTGGGCATGGACCGCA
TGTACTGGCGCGACACGAACACCGGGCGTCTGTGGCTGCCAAACACCCCCGACCCCCAAAAACCACCGCG
CGGATTTCTGGCGTGCCAAGCTAGTCGACCAATTCTCATGTTTGACAGCTTATCATCGCAGATCCGGGCA
ACGTTGTTGCCATTGCTGCAGGCGCAGAACTGGTAGGTATGGAAGATCTATACATTGAATCAATATTGGC
AATTAGCCATATTAGTCATTGGTTATATAGCATAAATCAATATTGGCTATTGGCCATTGCATACGTTGTA
TCTATATCATAATATGTACATTTATATTGGCTCATGTCCAATATGACCGCCATGTTGACATTGATTATTG
ACTAGTTATTAATAGTAATCAATTACGGGGTCATTAGTTCATAGCCCATATATGGAGTTCCGCGTTACAT
AACTTACGGTAAATGGCCCGCCTGGCTGACCGCCCAACGACCCCCGCCCATTGACGTCAATAATGACGTA
TGTTCCCATAGTAACGCCAATAGGGACTTTCCATTGACGTCAATGGGTGGAGTATTTACGGTAAACTGCC
CACTTGGCAGTACATCAAGTGTATCATATGCCAAGTCCGCCCCCTATTGACGTCAATGACGGTAAATGGC
CCGCCTGGCATTATGCCCAGTACATGACCTTACGGGACTTTCCTACTTGGCAGTACATCTACGTATTAGT
CATCGCTATTACCATGGTGATGCGGTTTTGGCAGTACACCAATGGGCGTGGATAGCGGTTTGACTCACGG
GGATTTCCAAGTCTCCACCCCATTGACGTCAATGGGAGTTTGTTTTGGCACCAAAATCAACGGGACTTTC
CAAAATGTCGTAATAACCCCGCCCCGTTGACGCAAATGGGCGGTAGGCGTGTACGGTGGGAGGTCTATAT
AAGCAGAGCTCGTTTAGTGAACCGTCAGATCTCTAGAAGCTGGGTACCAGCTGCTAGCGCCACCATGCCA
ATGGGATCACTGCAGCCCTTGGCAACGCTGTACTTGCTTGGTATGCTTGTGGCATCTGTTCTTGCTGTCG
ATAATTTGTGGGTCACAGTGTACTACGGAGTACCTGTATGGAAAGAGGCGGAAACTACTCTTTTTTGCGC
GTCAGACGCAAAGGCATATGAGACTGAAAAGCATAATGTATGGGCTACCCATGCGTGCGTGCCCACAGAC
CCCAACCCCCAAGAAATCCATCTGGAGAACGTTACTGAAGAATTTAATATGTGGAAGAATAATATGGTGG
AACAGATGCATACGGACATTATCAGTCTGTGGGATCAGTCTCTGAAACCATGTGTTAAACTCACCGATCT
CTGCGTAACCTTGGACTGTAATAACGTGACGAATAATGGAACTAGTGACATGAGGGAAGAGATAAAGAAT
TGCTCCTTCAATATGACAACAGAATTGCGAGACAAGCGACAAAAAGTATATTCTCTGTTCTACAAATTGG
ACCTGGTGCAGATAAATGAGGATCAAGGTAACAGCTCCAATAACAAGTATCGCCTGATAACTTGCAACAC
GTCTGCGATTACCCAAGCATGTCCTAAGATGACATTTGAACCCATTCCGATTCATTATTGCGCACCTGCA
GGCTATGCTATCCTGAAGTGCAAAGATGAAGAGTTTAACGGGATCGGCCCGTGCAAAAACGTATCCACTG
TCCAATGCACCCACGGTATTAAGCCTGTTGTGTCCACACAGCTCCTTCTCAATGGGTCTCTGGCAGAGAA
GGAGGTCAAAATAAGATGTGAAAATATAACGAACAACGCAAAACCTATCATTGTCCAACTGGTGAACCCA
GTTAAAATCAATTGCACCCGACCTAATAATAATACGAGAAAGAGTATCCACATCGGCCCAGGGCAGGCCT
TCTACGCTACAGGCGATATAATCGGAGACATAAGACAGGCGCACTGCAATGTAAATCGTACGGAATGGAA
TAATACTCTCCACCAGGTAGTTGAGCAGTTGCGAAAGCATTTTAATAAAACGATTAACTTTGCTAACTCA
ACCGGAGGGGACTTGGAAATAACAACACACTCATTCAATTGCGGGGGCGAATGGTTTTATTGTAACACGA
CTAACCTGTTTAATAGCACTTGGAACCATACGGCTAGTATGAACTCAACCGAATCCAATGACACAATCAT
CCTGCCCTGTCGAATAAAACAAATCATCAATATGTGGCAAAGAGTGGGCCAAGCAATGTATGCACCCCCA
ATAAGAGGTGTCATAAGGTGTGAATCCAATATAACTGGGTTGATTCTTACTAGGGATGGAGGAAACACGA
ACAGCACCCGAGAAACTTTCCGCCCAGGCGGGGGTGATATGAGGGATAATTGGCGATCAGAACTTTACAA
GTATAAGGTAGTTAAGATAGAACCCCTCGGCGTTGCTCCCACAAAAGCCAAGAGAAGGGTTGTAGAACGC
GAAAAGCGGGCCGTAGGGATTGGCGCTGTATTCATCGGATTTCTCGGAGCAGCTGGATCTACTATGGGTG
CAGCTTCAATAACATTGACAGTTCAAGCCCGGCAACTCCTTTCAGGTATTGTACAGCAGCAAAGTAACCT
CCTGCAAGCGATTGAGGCTCAGCAGCATCTCCTGAAGCTTACGGTGTGGGGTATCAAACAGCTTCAAGCG
CGGGTACTCGCGGTTGAGCGATACCTTAAGGACCAACAATTGCTTGGAATGTGGGGCTGCAGCGGTAAAC
TTATATGTACAACATCTGTGCCGTGGAACAGTTCCTGGAGTAACAAATCACAAAATGAGATTTGGGACAA
TATGACCTGGTTGCAGTGGGATAAAGAAATATCAAACTATACCCAGATCATTTACGATCTCTTGGAGGAG
TCTCAAAACCAGCAGGAGAAAAACGAACAGGACCTCCTCGCATTGGATAAATGGGCCAATTTGTGGAACT
GGTTTGACATATCTAACTGGCTTTGGTATATAAAGATATTCATCATGATTGTAGGGGGTCTTATTGGTCT
GAGGATAGTTTTCGCAGTCTTGTCAGTCATTAACCGAGTGCGGCAGGGTTATTCTCCCTTGTCATTTCAA
ACTCACACTCCTAATCCGAGGGGACTGGATAGGCCTGAGCGAATAGAGGAAGAGGGCGGTGAGCAAGACA
AGAACCGGTCAATCAGGCTCGTGTCTGGTTTCCTGGCACTGGCGTGGGATGATCTGAGGAGTCTTTGTCT
TTTCTCATACCATCGGTTGCGCGACTTCATACTCATCGTCGCCAGGACCGTAGAACTTTTGGGACATTCC
TCCTTGAAGGGACTTCGGCTCGGATGGGAGGGATTGAAGTACTTGGGGAATCTGCTGAGTTATTGGGGGC
GGGAATTGCGAATCTCCGCCACAAATCTCTTGGATACGATTGCTATAGTAATAGCTGGATGGACGGATAG
AGTAATCGAAATAGGGCAGCGCCTCTGTCGAGCATTTCTCAATATCCCCAGAAGAATAAGGCAAGGATTT
GAGCGCGCTCTGCTCTAGTAACTCGAGGCCGGCAAGGCCGGATCCAGACATGATAAGATACATTGATGAG
TTTGGACAAACCACAACTAGAATGCAGTGAAAAAAATGCTTTATTTGTGAAATTTGTGATGCTATTGCTT
TATTTGTAACCATTATAAGCTGCAATAAACAAGTTAACAACAACAATTGCATTCATTTTATGTTTCAGGT
TCAGGGGGAGGTGTGGGAGGTTTTTTAAAGCAAGTAAAACCTCTACAAATGTGGTATGGCTGATTATGAT
CCGGCTGCCTCGCGCGTTTCGGTGATGACGGTGAAAACCTCTGACACATGCAGCTCCCGGAGACGGTCAC
AGCTTGTCTGTAAGCGGATGCCGGGAGCAGACAAGCCCGTCAGGGCGCGTCAGCGGGTGTTGGCGGGTGT
CGGGGCGCAGCCATGAGGTCGACTCTAGAGGATCGATCCCCGCCCCGGACGAACTAAACCTGACTACGAC
ATCTCTGCCCCTTCTTCGCGGGGCAGTGCATGTAATCCCTTCAGTTGGTTGGTACAACTTGCCAACTGGG
CCCTGTTCCACATGTGACACGGGGGGGGACCAAACACAAAGGGGTTCTCTGACTGTAGTTGACATCCTTA
TAAATGGATGTGCACATTTGCCAACACTGAGTGGCTTTCATCCTGGAGCAGACTTTGCAGTCTGTGGACT
GCAACACAACATTGCCTTTATGTGTAACTCTTGGCTGAAGCTCTTACACCAATGCTGGGGGACATGTACC
TCCCAGGGGCCCAGGAAGACTACGGGAGGCTACACCAACGTCAATCAGAGGGGCCTGTGTAGCTACCGAT
AAGCGGACCCTCAAGAGGGCATTAGCAATAGTGTTTATAAGGCCCCCTTGTTAACCCTAAACGGGTAGCA
TATGCTTCCCGGGTAGTAGTATATACTATCCAGACTAACCCTAATTCAATAGCATATGTTACCCAACGGG
AAGCATATGCTATCGAATTAGGGTTAGTAAAAGGGTCCTAAGGAACAGCGATATCTCCCACCCCATGAGC
TGTCACGGTTTTATTTACATGGGGTCAGGATTCCACGAGGGTAGTGAACCATTTTAGTCACAAGGGCAGT
GGCTGAAGATCAAGGAGCGGGCAGTGAACTCTCCTGAATCTTCGCCTGCTTCTTCATTCTCCTTCGTTTA
GCTAATAGAATAACTGCTGAGTTGTGAACAGTAAGGTGTATGTGAGGTGCTCGAAAACAAGGTTTCAGGT
GACGCCCCCAGAATAAAATTTGGACGGGGGGTTCAGTGGTGGCATTGTGCTATGACACCAATATAACCCT
CACAAACCCCTTGGGCAATAAATACTAGTGTAGGAATGAAACATTCTGAATATCTTTAACAATAGAAATC
CATGGGGTGGGGACAAGCCGTAAAGACTGGATGTCCATCTCACACGAATTTATGGCTATGGGCAACACAT
AATCCTAGTGCAATATGATACTGGGGTTATTAAGATGTGTCCCAGGCAGGGACCAAGACAGGTGAACCAT
GTTGTTACACTCTATTTGTAACAAGGGGAAAGAGAGTGGACGCCGACAGCAGCGGACTCCACTGGTTGTC
TCTAACACCCCCGAAAATTAAACGGGGCTCCACGCCAATGGGGCCCATAAACAAAGACAAGTGGCCACTC
TTTTTTTTGAAATTGTGGAGTGGGGGCACGCGTCAGCCCCCACACGCCGCCCTGCGGTTTTGGACTGTAA
AATAAGGGTGTAATAACTTGGCTGATTGTAACCCCGCTAACCACTGCGGTCAAACCACTTGCCCACAAAA
CCACTAATGGCACCCCGGGGAATACCTGCATAAGTAGGTGGGCGGGCCAAGATAGGGGCGCGATTGCTGC
GATCTGGAGGACAAATTACACACACTTGCGCCTGAGCGCCAAGCACAGGGTTGTTGGTCCTCATATTCAC
GAGGTCGCTGAGAGCACGGTGGGCTAATGTTGCCATGGGTAGCATATACTACCCAAATATCTGGATAGCA
TATGCTATCCTAATCTATATCTGGGTAGCATAGGCTATCCTAATCTATATCTGGGTAGCATATGCTATCC
TAATCTATATCTGGGTAGTATATGCTATCCTAATTTATATCTGGGTAGCATAGGCTATCCTAATCTATAT
CTGGGTAGCATATGCTATCCTAATCTATATCTGGGTAGTATATGCTATCCTAATCTGTATCCGGGTAGCA
TATGCTATCCTAATAGAGATTAGGGTAGTATATGCTATCCTAATTTATATCTGGGTAGCATATACTACCC
AAATATCTGGATAGCATATGCTATCCTAATCTATATCTGGGTAGCATATGCTATCCTAATCTATATCTGG
GTAGCATAGGCTATCCTAATCTATATCTGGGTAGCATATGCTATCCTAATCTATATCTGGGTAGTATATG
CTATCCTAATTTATATCTGGGTAGCATAGGCTATCCTAATCTATATCTGGGTAGCATATGCTATCCTAAT
CTATATCTGGGTAGTATATGCTATCCTAATCTGTATCCGGGTAGCATATGCTATCCTCATGCATATACAG
TCAGCATATGATACCCAGTAGTAGAGTGGGAGTGCTATCCTTTGCATATGCCGCCACCTCCCAAGGGGGC
GTGAATTTTCGCTGCTTGTCCTTTTCCTGCTGGTTGCTCCCATTCTTAGGTGAATTTAAGGAGGCCAGGC
TAAAGCCGTCGCATGTCTGATTGCTCACCAGGTAAATGTCGCTAATGTTTTCCAACGCGAGAAGGTGTTG
AGCGCGGAGCTGAGTGACGTGACAACATGGGTATGCCCAATTGCCCCATGTTGGGAGGACGAAAATGGTG
ACAAGACAGATGGCCAGAAATACACCAACAGCACGCATGATGTCTACTGGGGATTTATTCTTTAGTGCGG
GGGAATACACGGCTTTTAATACGATTGAGGGCGTCTCCTAACAAGTTACATCACTCCTGCCCTTCCTCAC
CCTCATCTCCATCACCTCCTTCATCTCCGTCATCTCCGTCATCACCCTCCGCGGCAGCCCCTTCCACCAT
AGGTGGAAACCAGGGAGGCAAATCTACTCCATCGTCAAAGCTGCACACAGTCACCCTGATATTGCAGGTA
GGAGCGGGCTTTGTCATAACAAGGTCCTTAATCGCATCCTTCAAAACCTCAGCAAATATATGAGTTTGTA
AAAAGACCATGAAATAACAGACAATGGACTCCCTTAGCGGGCCAGGTTGTGGGCCGGGTCCAGGGGCCAT
TCCAAAGGGGAGACGACTCAATGGTGTAAGACGACATTGTGGAATAGCAAGGGCAGTTCCTCGCCTTAGG
TTGTAAAGGGAGGTCTTACTACCTCCATATACGAACACACCGGCGACCCAAGTTCCTTCGTCGGTAGTCC
TTTCTACGTGACTCCTAGCCAGGAGAGCTCTTAAACCTTCTGCAATGTTCTCAAATTTCGGGTTGGAACC
TCCTTGACCACGATGCTTTCCAAACCACCCTCCTTTTTTGCGCCTGCCTCCATCACCCT
